Addgene plasmid #134904: pFastbac1-Flag-FANCD2
Purpose: codon optimized expression and purification of human FANCD2 in insect cells using baculovirus
Depositing lab: Andrew Deans. Depositing organization: St. Vincent's Institute. Publication: Preparation and purification of mono-ubiquitinated proteins using Avi-tagged ubiquitin. Tan W, Murphy VJ, Charron A, van Twest S, Sharp M, Constantinou A, Parker MW, Crismani W, Bythell-Douglas R, Deans AJ. PLoS One. 2020 Feb 24;15(2):e0229000. doi: 10.1371/journal.pone.0229000. eCollection 2020. PubMed 32092106.
Backbone
  Vector backbone: pFastbac1
  Backbone manufacturer: Invitrogen
  Backbone size w/o insert (bp): 5100
  Total vector size (bp): 9400
  Vector type: Insect Expression
Growth in bacteria
  Bacterial resistance: Ampicillin, 100 μg/mL
  Growth temperature: 37°C
  Growth strain: DH5alpha
  Copy number: High Copy
Gene/Insert
  Gene/Insert name: FANCD2 (alt name: Fanconi Anemia protein D2)
  Species: H. sapiens (human)
  Insert size (bp): 4413
  Mutation: fully synthetic, codon optimized for insect expression
  Entrez Gene: FANCD2 (a.k.a. FA-D2, FA4, FACD, FAD, FAD2, FANCD)
  Promoter: polyhedron
  Tag / fusion protein: Flag (N terminal on insert)
  Cloning method: Restriction Enzyme; 5′ cloning site NheI (unknown if destroyed); 3′ cloning site XhoI (unknown if destroyed)
  Sequencing primers: 5′ TATTCCGGATTATTCATACC; 3′ GAAATTTGTGATGCTATTGC
Resource information
  A portion of this plasmid was derived from a plasmid made by: fully synthetic gene, generated by Gene Universal
Terms and licenses: Academic/Nonprofit Terms; Industry Terms: Not Available to Industry
Depositor comments: For information regarding protein production from this plasmid, please see Tan et al, Plos One, 2020
How to cite: pFastbac1-Flag-FANCD2 was a gift from Andrew Deans (Addgene plasmid # 134904 ; http://n2t.net/addgene:134904 ; RRID:Addgene_134904)
