[The description below was written by a language model from this plasmid's Addgene catalogue record and pLannotate feature annotations shown in this document.]
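Description:
pFastbac1-Flag-FANCD2 is a baculovirus donor (transfer) plasmid built on the Invitrogen pFastBac1 backbone for producing human FANCD2 protein in insect cells. In bacteria it is maintained as a high-copy plasmid through a ColE1/pUC-type origin and selected with ampicillin via the β-lactamase gene; an f1 phage origin is also present. The catalogue lists a total size of about 9.4 kb, while the sequenced record annotated here is 9,140 nt, a modest discrepancy that the record does not explain.

The expression cassette sits between the Tn7R and Tn7L ends of a mini-Tn7 element, together with a gentamicin acetyltransferase gene driven by the Pc integron promoter. In the Bac-to-Bac system this arrangement allows site-specific transposition of the whole cassette into a baculovirus shuttle genome (bacmid) in a suitable E. coli host, with gentamicin resistance marking the transposed segment; the resulting bacmid is then used to generate recombinant virus. Within the element, the strong, very late polyhedrin promoter from Autographa californica drives a fully synthetic FANCD2 open reading frame that was codon optimized for insect expression and cloned by restriction enzymes, followed by the SV40 polyadenylation signal. A Flag epitope is fused to the N terminus; the annotation tool detects it as a short fragment matching 3xFLAG, consistent with a single tag.

FANCD2 is a Fanconi anemia pathway protein involved in chromosomal stability and DNA repair. The stated purpose is its expression and affinity purification from baculovirus-infected insect cells, and the associated publication concerns the preparation of mono-ubiquitinated proteins.
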