Features (pLannotate 1.2.2; 16 found; start..end, strand, type, name):
      1..455     +  rep_origin     f1 ori (sequence partly withheld): f1 bacteriophage origin of replication; arrow indicates direction of (+) strand synthesis
    481..585     +  promoter       AmpR promoter: bla
    586..1446    +  CDS            AmpR: β-lactamase; bla; confers resistance to ampicillin, carbenicillin, and related antibiotics
   1617..2205    +  rep_origin     ori: high-copy-number ColE1/pMB1/pBR322/pUC origin of replication
   2391..2442    -  misc_feature   bom (fragment): basis of mobility region from pBR322
   2510..2734    -  mobile_element Tn7R: mini-Tn7 element (right end of the Tn7 transposon) Tn7
   2801..3334    -  CDS            GmR: gentamycin acetyltransferase; aacC1; confers resistance to gentamycin
   3523..3551    -  promoter       Pc promoter: intI1 (promoter lies within the coding sequence); class 1 integron promoter
   3529..3876    -  CDS            YPR2_ECOLX (fragment): Protein predicted: Swiss-Prot protein existence level 4. From Escherichia coli.
   3903..3994    +  promoter       polyhedrin promoter: polh from Autographa californica; promoter for the baculovirus polyhedrin gene
   4095..4115    +  CDS            3xFLAG (fragment): three tandem FLAG® epitope tags
   4126..8475    +  CDS            FANCD2: FACD2_HUMAN - Also known as FACD. Experimental evidence at protein level: Swiss-Prot protein existence level 1. Required for maintenance of chromosomal stability. Promotes accurate and efficient pairing of homologs during meiosis. Involved in the repair of DNA double-strand breaks, both by homologous recombination and single-strand annealing. May participate in S phase and G2 phase checkpoint activation upon DNA damage. Plays a role in preventing breakage and loss of missegregating chromatin at the end of cell division, particularly after replication stress. Required for the targeting, or stab
   8523..8606    +  CDS            large T antigen (fragment): large T antigen from SV40 (simian virus 40)
   8629..8763    +  polyA_signal   SV40 poly(A) signal: SV40 polyadenylation signal
   8792..8957    -  mobile_element Tn7L: mini-Tn7 element (left end of the Tn7 transposon) Tn7
   9120..9136    +  CDS            lacZα (fragment): LacZα fragment of β-galactosidase; lacZ fragment
>Addgene plasmid #134904 | pFastbac1-Flag-FANCD2 | addgene full sequence | sequence record 275985 | Addgene NGS Result
[124 nt withheld, positions 1-124]
C
[91 nt withheld, positions 126-216]
A
[49 nt withheld, positions 218-266]
CCTTTGACGTTGGAGTCCACGTTCTT
[37 nt withheld, positions 293-329]
ACCCTATCTCGGTCTATTCTTTTGATTTATAAGGGATTTTGCCGATTTCGGCCTATTGGTTAAAAAATGA
GCTGATTTAACAAAAATTTAACGCGAATTTTAACAAAATATTAACGCTTACAATTTAGGTGGCACTTTTC
GGGGAAATGTGCGCGGAACCCCTATTTGTTTATTTTTCTAAATACATTCAAATATGTATCCGCTCATGAG
ACAATAACCCTGATAAATGCTTCAATAATATTGAAAAAGGAAGAGTATGAGTATTCAACATTTCCGTGTC
GCCCTTATTCCCTTTTTTGCGGCATTTTGCCTTCCTGTTTTTGCTCACCCAGAAACGCTGGTGAAAGTAA
AAGATGCTGAAGATCAGTTGGGTGCACGAGTGGGTTACATCGAACTGGATCTCAACAGCGGTAAGATCCT
TGAGAGTTTTCGCCCCGAAGAACGTTTTCCAATGATGAGCACTTTTAAAGTTCTGCTATGTGGCGCGGTA
TTATCCCGTATTGACGCCGGGCAAGAGCAACTCGGTCGCCGCATACACTATTCTCAGAATGACTTGGTTG
AGTACTCACCAGTCACAGAAAAGCATCTTACGGATGGCATGACAGTAAGAGAATTATGCAGTGCTGCCAT
AACCATGAGTGATAACACTGCGGCCAACTTACTTCTGACAACGATCGGAGGACCGAAGGAGCTAACCGCT
TTTTTGCACAACATGGGGGATCATGTAACTCGCCTTGATCGTTGGGAACCGGAGCTGAATGAAGCCATAC
CAAACGACGAGCGTGACACCACGATGCCTGTAGCAATGGCAACAACGTTGCGCAAACTATTAACTGGCGA
ACTACTTACTCTAGCTTCCCGGCAACAATTAATAGACTGGATGGAGGCGGATAAAGTTGCAGGACCACTT
CTGCGCTCGGCCCTTCCGGCTGGCTGGTTTATTGCTGATAAATCTGGAGCCGGTGAGCGTGGGTCTCGCG
GTATCATTGCAGCACTGGGGCCAGATGGTAAGCCCTCCCGTATCGTAGTTATCTACACGACGGGGAGTCA
GGCAACTATGGATGAACGAAATAGACAGATCGCTGAGATAGGTGCCTCACTGATTAAGCATTGGTAACTG
TCAGACCAAGTTTACTCATATATACTTTAGATTGATTTAAAACTTCATTTTTAATTTAAAAGGATCTAGG
TGAAGATCCTTTTTGATAATCTCATGACCAAAATCCCTTAACGTGAGTTTTCGTTCCACTGAGCGTCAGA
CCCCGTAGAAAAGATCAAAGGATCTTCTTGAGATCCTTTTTTTCTGCGCGTAATCTGCTGCTTGCAAACA
AAAAAACCACCGCTACCAGCGGTGGTTTGTTTGCCGGATCAAGAGCTACCAACTCTTTTTCCGAAGGTAA
CTGGCTTCAGCAGAGCGCAGATACCAAATACTGTTCTTCTAGTGTAGCCGTAGTTAGGCCACCACTTCAA
GAACTCTGTAGCACCGCCTACATACCTCGCTCTGCTAATCCTGTTACCAGTGGCTGCTGCCAGTGGCGAT
AAGTCGTGTCTTACCGGGTTGGACTCAAGACGATAGTTACCGGATAAGGCGCAGCGGTCGGGCTGAACGG
GGGGTTCGTGCACACAGCCCAGCTTGGAGCGAACGACCTACACCGAACTGAGATACCTACAGCGTGAGCT
ATGAGAAAGCGCCACGCTTCCCGAAGGGAGAAAGGCGGACAGGTATCCGGTAAGCGGCAGGGTCGGAACA
GGAGAGCGCACGAGGGAGCTTCCAGGGGGAAACGCCTGGTATCTTTATAGTCCTGTCGGGTTTCGCCACC
TCTGACTTGAGCGTCGATTTTTGTGATGCTCGTCAGGGGGGCGGAGCCTATGGAAAAACGCCAGCAACGC
GGCCTTTTTACGGTTCCTGGCCTTTTGCTGGCCTTTTGCTCACATGTTCTTTCCTGCGTTATCCCCTGAT
TCTGTGGATAACCGTATTACCGCCTTTGAGTGAGCTGATACCGCTCGCCGCAGCCGAACGACCGAGCGCA
GCGAGTCAGTGAGCGAGGAAGCGGAAGAGCGCCTGATGCGGTATTTTCTCCTTACGCATCTGTGCGGTAT
TTCACACCGCATAGACCAGCCGCGTAACCTGGCAAAATCGGTTACGGTTGAGTAATAAATGGATGCCCTG
CGTAAGCGGGTGTGGGCGGACAATAAAGTCTTAAACTGAACAAAATAGATCTAAACTATGACAATAAAGT
CTTAAACTAGACAGAATAGTTGTAAACTGAAATCAGTCCAGTTATGCTGTGAAAAAGCATACTGGACTTT
TGTTATGGCTAAAGCAAACTCTTCATTTTCTGAAGTGCAAATTGCCCGTCGTATTAAAGAGGGGCGTGGC
CAAGGGCATGGTAAAGACTATATTCGCGGCGTTGTGACAATTTACCGAACAACTCCGCGGCCGGGAAGCC
GATCTCGGCTTGAACGAATTGTTAGGTGGCGGTACTTGGGTCGATATCAAAGTGCATCACTTCTTCCCGT
ATGCCCAACTTTGTATAGAGAGCCACTGCGGGATCGTCACCGTAATCTGCTTGCACGTAGATCACATAAG
CACCAAGCGCGTTGGCCTCATGCTTGAGGAGATTGATGAGCGCGGTGGCAATGCCCTGCCTCCGGTGCTC
GCCGGAGACTGCGAGATCATAGATATAGATCTCACTACGCGGCTGCTCAAACTTGGGCAGAACGTAAGCC
GCGAGAGCGCCAACAACCGCTTCTTGGTCGAAGGCAGCAAGCGCGATGAATGTCTTACTACGGAGCAAGT
TCCCGAGGTAATCGGAGTCCGGCTGATGTTGGGAGTAGGTGGCTACGTCTCCGAACTCACGACCGAAAAG
ATCAAGAGCAGCCCGCATGGATTTGACTTGGTCAGGGCCGAGCCTACATGTGCGAATGATGCCCATACTT
GAGCCACCTAACTTTGTTTTAGGGCGACTGCCCTGCTGCGTAACATCGTTGCTGCTGCGTAACATCGTTG
CTGCTCCATAACATCAAACATCGACCCACGGCGTAACGCGCTTGCTGCTTGGATGCCCGAGGCATAGACT
GTACAAAAAAACAGTCATAACAAGCCATGAAAACCGCCACTGCGCCGTTACCACCGCTGCGTTCGGTCAA
GGTTCTGGACCAGTTGCGTGAGCGCATACGCTACTTGCATTACAGTTTACGAACCGAACAGGCTTATGTC
AACTGGGTTCGTGCCTTCATCCGTTTCCACGGTGTGCGTCACCCGGCAACCTTGGGCAGCAGCGAAGTCG
AGGCATTTCTGTCCTGGCTGGCGAACGAGCGCAAGGTTTCGGTCTCCACGCATCGTCAGGCATTGGCGGC
CTTGCTGTTCTTCTACGGCAAGGTGCTGTGCACGGATCTGCCCTGGCTTCAGGAGATCGGAAGACCTCGG
CCGTCGCGGCGCTTGCCGGTGGTGCTGACCCCGGATGAAGTGGTTCGCATCCTCGGTTTTCTGGAAGGCG
AGCATCGTTTGTTCGCCCAGGACTCTAGCTATAGTTCTAGTGGTTGGCTACGTATACTCCGGAATATTAA
TAGATCATGGAGATAATTAAAATGATAACCATCTCGCAAATAAATAAGTATTTTACTGTTTTCGTAACAG
TTTTGTAATAAAAAAACCTATAAATATTCCGGATTATTCATACCGTCCCACCATCGGGCGCGGATCCCGG
TCCGAAGCGCGCGGAATTCAAAGGCCTACGTCGACGAGCTCCTAGCTAGCTAGATGGACTACAAAGACGA
TGACGACAAGGGAGCAGTGTCTAAACGCCGCCTCTCAAAATCAGAAGATAAAGAAAGCCTCACCGAAGAT
GCCTCAAAAACCCGTAAACAGCCACTCTCAAAGAAGACCAAGAAGAGCCACATCGCCAACGAGGTGGAGG
AAAACGACTCTATCTTCGTGAAGCTGCTGAAGATCAGCGGAATCATCCTGAAGACCGGTGAATCCCAGAA
CCAGCTGGCCGTGGACCAGATCGCTTTCCAGAAGAAGCTGTTCCAGACCCTGCGCAGGCACCCTAGCTAC
CCAAAGATCATCGAGGAGTTCGTGAGCGGCCTGGAGTCTTACATCGAGGACGAAGACTCTTTCAGAAACT
GCCTGCTGAGCTGCGAACGCCTGCAGGACGAGGAAGCCTCCATGGGAGCCAGCTACTCCAAGTCTCTGAT
CAAGCTGCTGCTGGGTATCGACATCCTGCAGCCCGCTATCATCAAGACCCTGTTCGAAAAGCTGCCTGAG
TACTTCTTCGAAAACAAGAACTCTGACGAGATCAACATCCCCCGCCTGATCGTGAGCCAGCTGAAGTGGC
TGGACAGGGTGGTGGACGGCAAGGACCTGACCACCAAGATCATGCAGCTGATCTCCATCGCCCCAGAGAA
CCTGCAGCACGACATCATCACCAGCCTGCCCGAAATCCTGGGAGACTCTCAGCACGCTGACGTGGGCAAG
GAGCTGAGCGACCTGCTGATCGAAAACACCAGCCTGACCGTGCCTATCCTGGACGTGCTGAGCAGCCTGC
GCCTGGACCCAAACTTCCTGCTGAAGGTGAGGCAGCTGGTCATGGACAAGCTGTCTAGCATCCGCCTGGA
GGACCTGCCTGTGATCATCAAGTTCATCCTGCACTCCGTGACCGCCATGGACACCCTGGAAGTGATCTCT
GAGCTGAGAGAAAAGCTGGACCTGCAGCACTGCGTGCTGCCATCCCGCCTGCAGGCCTCTCAGGTGAAGC
TGAAGAGCAAGGGCAGGGCTTCCTCTAGCGGAAACCAGGAGTCCTCTGGTCAGTCCTGCATCATCCTGCT
GTTCGACGTGATCAAGTCTGCCATCCGCTACGAGAAGACCATCAGCGAAGCCTGGATCAAGGCTATCGAG
AACACCGCCAGCGTGAGCGAACACAAGGTGTTCGACCTGGTCATGCTGTTCATCATCTACTCCACCAACA
CCCAGACCAAGAAGTACATCGACAGGGTGCTGAGAAACAAGATCCGCTCTGGCTGCATCCAGGAGCAGCT
GCTGCAGTCCACCTTCTCTGTGCACTACCTGGTGCTGAAGGACATGTGCAGCTCCATCCTGAGCCTGGCC
CAGTCCCTGCTGCACTCTCTGGACCAGAGCATCATCTCCTTCGGATCTCTGCTGTACAAGTACGCCTTCA
AGTTCTTCGACACCTACTGCCAGCAGGAAGTGGTGGGTGCTCTGGTGACCCACATCTGCAGCGGCAACGA
GGCCGAAGTGGACACCGCTCTGGACGTGCTGCTGGAACTGGTGGTGCTGAACCCATCTGCCATGATGATG
AACGCCGTGTTCGTGAAGGGTATCCTGGACTACCTGGACAACATCAGCCCCCAGCAGATCCGCAAGCTGT
TCTACGTGCTGAGCACCCTGGCCTTCTCCAAGCAGAACGAGGCTTCTAGCCACATCCAGGACGACATGCA
CCTGGTCATCCGCAAGCAGCTGTCCTCTACCGTGTTCAAGTACAAGCTGATCGGCATCATCGGAGCCGTG
ACCATGGCTGGCATCATGGCCGCTGACAGATCTGAGAGCCCCTCCCTGACCCAGGAACGCGCCAACCTGT
CCGACGAGCAGTGCACCCAGGTGACCTCTCTGCTGCAGCTGGTGCACTCTTGTTCCGAGCAGAGCCCCCA
GGCCTCCGCTCTGTACTACGACGAGTTCGCCAACCTGATCCAGCACGAGAAGCTGGACCCTAAGGCTCTG
GAATGGGTGGGCCACACCATCTGCAACGACTTCCAGGACGCCTTCGTGGTGGACAGCTGCGTGGTGCCTG
AGGGAGACTTCCCCTTCCCTGTGAAGGCTCTGTACGGACTGGAGGAATACGACACCCAGGACGGTATCGC
CATCAACCTGCTGCCCCTGCTGTTCAGCCAGGACTTCGCTAAGGACGGCGGACCTGTGACCAGCCAGGAG
TCCGGACAGAAGCTGGTGAGCCCCCTGTGCCTGGCCCCTTACTTCCGCCTGCTGAGGCTGTGCGTGGAAC
GCCAGCACAACGGTAACCTGGAGGAAATCGACGGCCTGCTGGACTGCCCTATCTTCCTGACCGACCTGGA
GCCAGGTGAAAAGCTGGAGTCCATGTCTGCCAAGGAGAGATCTTTCATGTGCAGCCTGATCTTCCTGACC
CTGAACTGGTTCCGCGAAATCGTGAACGCTTTCTGCCAGGAGACCAGCCCTGAAATGAAGGGAAAGGTGC
TGACCCGCCTGAAGCACATCGTGGAGCTGCAGATCATCCTGGAAAAGTACCTGGCTGTGACCCCAGACTA
CGTGCCCCCTCTGGGTAACTTCGACGTGGAGACCCTGGACATCACCCCTCACACCGTGACCGCCATCTCT
GCTAAGATCCGCAAGAAGGGCAAGATCGAAAGGAAGCAGAAGACCGACGGCAGCAAGACCAGCTCCTCTG
ACACCCTGTCTGAGGAAAAGAACAGCGAGTGTGACCCAACCCCTAGCCACAGGGGACAGCTGAACAAGGA
GTTCACCGGCAAGGAAGAGAAGACCAGCCTGCTGCTGCACAACTCCCACGCCTTCTTCAGGGAGCTGGAC
ATCGAAGTGTTCTCCATCCTGCACTGCGGTCTGGTGACCAAGTTCATCCTGGACACCGAGATGCACACCG
AAGCTACCGAGGTGGTGCAGCTGGGCCCACCCGAGCTGCTGTTCCTGCTGGAAGACCTGTCCCAGAAGCT
GGAGTCTATGCTGACCCCTCCAATCGCCAGACGCGTGCCATTCCTGAAGAACAAGGGTTCTAGGAACATC
GGCTTCAGCCACCTGCAGCAGAGATCCGCTCAGGAGATCGTGCACTGCGTGTTCCAGCTGCTGACCCCTA
TGTGCAACCACCTGGAGAACATCCACAACTACTTCCAGTGCCTGGCCGCTGAAAACCACGGCGTGGTGGA
CGGTCCTGGCGTGAAGGTGCAGGAGTACCACATCATGAGCAGCTGCTACCAGCGCCTGCTGCAGATCTTC
CACGGCCTGTTCGCCTGGTCTGGATTCAGCCAGCCAGAGAACCAGAACCTGCTGTACTCCGCTCTGCACG
TGCTGTCTAGCCGCCTGAAGCAGGGAGAACACTCTCAGCCTCTGGAGGAACTGCTGAGCCAGTCCGTGCA
CTACCTGCAGAACTTCCACCAGTCCATCCCATCTTTCCAGTGCGCCCTGTACCTGATCCGCCTGCTGATG
GTCATCCTGGAGAAGAGCACCGCCTCCGCTCAGAACAAGGAAAAGATCGCCTCTCTGGCTAGGCAGTTCC
TGTGCAGAGTGTGGCCCAGCGGAGACAAGGAGAAGTCTAACATCAGCAACGACCAGCTGCACGCTCTGCT
GTGCATCTACCTGGAACACACCGAGAGCATCCTGAAGGCCATCGAGGAAATCGCTGGAGTGGGTGTGCCA
GAGCTGATCAACTCCCCCAAGGACGCCTCCTCTAGCACCTTCCCAACCCTGACCAGGCACACCTTCGTGG
TGTTCTTCAGAGTGATGATGGCTGAGCTGGAAAAGACCGTGAAGAAGATCGAGCCTGGAACTGCTGCTGA
CTCCCAGCAGATCCACGAGGAAAAGCTGCTGTACTGGAACATGGCCGTGCGCGACTTCAGCATCCTGATC
AACCTGATCAAGGTGTTCGACTCCCACCCTGTGCTGCACGTGTGCCTGAAGTACGGTCGCCTGTTCGTGG
AGGCTTTCCTGAAGCAGTGCATGCCACTGCTGGACTTCAGCTTCAGAAAGCACCGCGAAGACGTGCTGTC
CCTGCTGGAGACCTTCCAGCTGGACACCAGGCTGCTGCACCACCTGTGCGGCCACAGCAAGATCCACCAG
GACACCAGACTGACCCAGCACGTGCCTCTGCTGAAGAAGACCCTGGAGCTGCTGGTGTGCAGAGTGAAGG
CCATGCTGACCCTGAACAACTGCCGCGAAGCTTTCTGGCTGGGCAACCTGAAGAACAGGGACCTGCAGGG
AGAGGAAATCAAGTCCCAGAACTCTCAGGAGAGCACCGCCGACGAGTCCGAAGACGACATGTCCTCTCAG
GCCTCTAAGAGCAAGGCTACCGAAGACGGCGAGGAAGACGAAGTCTCTGCTGGTGAAAAAGAACAGGACA
GTGACGAAAGTTATGATGACAGTGATTGACCGCTCGAGGCATGCGGTACCAAGCTTGTCGAGAAGTACTA
GAGGATCATAATCAGCCATACCACATTTGTAGAGGTTTTACTTGCTTTAAAAAACCTCCCACACCTCCCC
CTGAACCTGAAACATAAAATGAATGCAATTGTTGTTGTTAACTTGTTTATTGCAGCTTATAATGGTTACA
AATAAAGCAATAGCATCACAAATTTCACAAATAAAGCATTTTTTTCACTGCATTCTAGTTGTGGTTTGTC
CAAACTCATCAATGTATCTTATCATGTCTGGATCTGATCACTGCTTGAGCCTAGGAGATCCGAACCAGAT
AAGTGAAATCTAGTTCCAAACTATTTTGTCATTTTTAATTTTCGTATTAGCTTACGACGCTACACCCAGT
TCCCATCTATTTTGTCACTCTTCCCTAAATAATCCTTAAAAACTCCATTTCCACCCCTCCCAGTTCCCAA
CTATTTTGTCCGCCCACAGCGGGGCATTTTTCTTCCTGTTATGTTTTTAATCAAACATCCTGCCAACTCC
ATGTGACAAACCGTCATCTTCGGCTACTTTTTCTCTGTCACAGAATGAAAATTTTTCTGTCATCTCTTCG
TTATTAATGTTTGTAATTGACTGAATATCAACGCTTATTTGCAGCCTGAATGGCGAATGGG
