>Addgene plasmid #134904 | pFastbac1-Flag-FANCD2 | depositor partial sequence | sequence record 270607 | full FANCD2 sequence
GAGCTCCTAGCTAGCTAGATGGACTACAAAGACGATGACGACAAGGGAGCAGTGTCTAAACGCCGCCTCT
CAAAATCAGAAGATAAAGAAAGCCTCACCGAAGATGCCTCAAAAACCCGTAAACAGCCACTCTCAAAGAA
GACCAAGAAGAGCCACATCGCCAACGAGGTGGAGGAAAACGACTCTATCTTCGTGAAGCTGCTGAAGATC
AGCGGAATCATCCTGAAGACCGGTGAATCCCAGAACCAGCTGGCCGTGGACCAGATCGCTTTCCAGAAGA
AGCTGTTCCAGACCCTGCGCAGGCACCCTAGCTACCCAAAGATCATCGAGGAGTTCGTGAGCGGCCTGGA
GTCTTACATCGAGGACGAAGACTCTTTCAGAAACTGCCTGCTGAGCTGCGAACGCCTGCAGGACGAGGAA
GCCTCCATGGGAGCCAGCTACTCCAAGTCTCTGATCAAGCTGCTGCTGGGTATCGACATCCTGCAGCCCG
CTATCATCAAGACCCTGTTCGAAAAGCTGCCTGAGTACTTCTTCGAAAACAAGAACTCTGACGAGATCAA
CATCCCCCGCCTGATCGTGAGCCAGCTGAAGTGGCTGGACAGGGTGGTGGACGGCAAGGACCTGACCACC
AAGATCATGCAGCTGATCTCCATCGCCCCAGAGAACCTGCAGCACGACATCATCACCAGCCTGCCCGAAA
TCCTGGGAGACTCTCAGCACGCTGACGTGGGCAAGGAGCTGAGCGACCTGCTGATCGAAAACACCAGCCT
GACCGTGCCTATCCTGGACGTGCTGAGCAGCCTGCGCCTGGACCCAAACTTCCTGCTGAAGGTGAGGCAG
CTGGTCATGGACAAGCTGTCTAGCATCCGCCTGGAGGACCTGCCTGTGATCATCAAGTTCATCCTGCACT
CCGTGACCGCCATGGACACCCTGGAAGTGATCTCTGAGCTGAGAGAAAAGCTGGACCTGCAGCACTGCGT
GCTGCCATCCCGCCTGCAGGCCTCTCAGGTGAAGCTGAAGAGCAAGGGCAGGGCTTCCTCTAGCGGAAAC
CAGGAGTCCTCTGGTCAGTCCTGCATCATCCTGCTGTTCGACGTGATCAAGTCTGCCATCCGCTACGAGA
AGACCATCAGCGAAGCCTGGATCAAGGCTATCGAGAACACCGCCAGCGTGAGCGAACACAAGGTGTTCGA
CCTGGTCATGCTGTTCATCATCTACTCCACCAACACCCAGACCAAGAAGTACATCGACAGGGTGCTGAGA
AACAAGATCCGCTCTGGCTGCATCCAGGAGCAGCTGCTGCAGTCCACCTTCTCTGTGCACTACCTGGTGC
TGAAGGACATGTGCAGCTCCATCCTGAGCCTGGCCCAGTCCCTGCTGCACTCTCTGGACCAGAGCATCAT
CTCCTTCGGATCTCTGCTGTACAAGTACGCCTTCAAGTTCTTCGACACCTACTGCCAGCAGGAAGTGGTG
GGTGCTCTGGTGACCCACATCTGCAGCGGCAACGAGGCCGAAGTGGACACCGCTCTGGACGTGCTGCTGG
AACTGGTGGTGCTGAACCCATCTGCCATGATGATGAACGCCGTGTTCGTGAAGGGTATCCTGGACTACCT
GGACAACATCAGCCCCCAGCAGATCCGCAAGCTGTTCTACGTGCTGAGCACCCTGGCCTTCTCCAAGCAG
AACGAGGCTTCTAGCCACATCCAGGACGACATGCACCTGGTCATCCGCAAGCAGCTGTCCTCTACCGTGT
TCAAGTACAAGCTGATCGGCATCATCGGAGCCGTGACCATGGCTGGCATCATGGCCGCTGACAGATCTGA
GAGCCCCTCCCTGACCCAGGAACGCGCCAACCTGTCCGACGAGCAGTGCACCCAGGTGACCTCTCTGCTG
CAGCTGGTGCACTCTTGTTCCGAGCAGAGCCCCCAGGCCTCCGCTCTGTACTACGACGAGTTCGCCAACC
TGATCCAGCACGAGAAGCTGGACCCTAAGGCTCTGGAATGGGTGGGCCACACCATCTGCAACGACTTCCA
GGACGCCTTCGTGGTGGACAGCTGCGTGGTGCCTGAGGGAGACTTCCCCTTCCCTGTGAAGGCTCTGTAC
GGACTGGAGGAATACGACACCCAGGACGGTATCGCCATCAACCTGCTGCCCCTGCTGTTCAGCCAGGACT
TCGCTAAGGACGGCGGACCTGTGACCAGCCAGGAGTCCGGACAGAAGCTGGTGAGCCCCCTGTGCCTGGC
CCCTTACTTCCGCCTGCTGAGGCTGTGCGTGGAACGCCAGCACAACGGTAACCTGGAGGAAATCGACGGC
CTGCTGGACTGCCCTATCTTCCTGACCGACCTGGAGCCAGGTGAAAAGCTGGAGTCCATGTCTGCCAAGG
AGAGATCTTTCATGTGCAGCCTGATCTTCCTGACCCTGAACTGGTTCCGCGAAATCGTGAACGCTTTCTG
CCAGGAGACCAGCCCTGAAATGAAGGGAAAGGTGCTGACCCGCCTGAAGCACATCGTGGAGCTGCAGATC
ATCCTGGAAAAGTACCTGGCTGTGACCCCAGACTACGTGCCCCCTCTGGGTAACTTCGACGTGGAGACCC
TGGACATCACCCCTCACACCGTGACCGCCATCTCTGCTAAGATCCGCAAGAAGGGCAAGATCGAAAGGAA
GCAGAAGACCGACGGCAGCAAGACCAGCTCCTCTGACACCCTGTCTGAGGAAAAGAACAGCGAGTGTGAC
CCAACCCCTAGCCACAGGGGACAGCTGAACAAGGAGTTCACCGGCAAGGAAGAGAAGACCAGCCTGCTGC
TGCACAACTCCCACGCCTTCTTCAGGGAGCTGGACATCGAAGTGTTCTCCATCCTGCACTGCGGTCTGGT
GACCAAGTTCATCCTGGACACCGAGATGCACACCGAAGCTACCGAGGTGGTGCAGCTGGGCCCACCCGAG
CTGCTGTTCCTGCTGGAAGACCTGTCCCAGAAGCTGGAGTCTATGCTGACCCCTCCAATCGCCAGACGCG
TGCCATTCCTGAAGAACAAGGGTTCTAGGAACATCGGCTTCAGCCACCTGCAGCAGAGATCCGCTCAGGA
GATCGTGCACTGCGTGTTCCAGCTGCTGACCCCTATGTGCAACCACCTGGAGAACATCCACAACTACTTC
CAGTGCCTGGCCGCTGAAAACCACGGCGTGGTGGACGGTCCTGGCGTGAAGGTGCAGGAGTACCACATCA
TGAGCAGCTGCTACCAGCGCCTGCTGCAGATCTTCCACGGCCTGTTCGCCTGGTCTGGATTCAGCCAGCC
AGAGAACCAGAACCTGCTGTACTCCGCTCTGCACGTGCTGTCTAGCCGCCTGAAGCAGGGAGAACACTCT
CAGCCTCTGGAGGAACTGCTGAGCCAGTCCGTGCACTACCTGCAGAACTTCCACCAGTCCATCCCATCTT
TCCAGTGCGCCCTGTACCTGATCCGCCTGCTGATGGTCATCCTGGAGAAGAGCACCGCCTCCGCTCAGAA
CAAGGAAAAGATCGCCTCTCTGGCTAGGCAGTTCCTGTGCAGAGTGTGGCCCAGCGGAGACAAGGAGAAG
TCTAACATCAGCAACGACCAGCTGCACGCTCTGCTGTGCATCTACCTGGAACACACCGAGAGCATCCTGA
AGGCCATCGAGGAAATCGCTGGAGTGGGTGTGCCAGAGCTGATCAACTCCCCCAAGGACGCCTCCTCTAG
CACCTTCCCAACCCTGACCAGGCACACCTTCGTGGTGTTCTTCAGAGTGATGATGGCTGAGCTGGAAAAG
ACCGTGAAGAAGATCGAGCCTGGAACTGCTGCTGACTCCCAGCAGATCCACGAGGAAAAGCTGCTGTACT
GGAACATGGCCGTGCGCGACTTCAGCATCCTGATCAACCTGATCAAGGTGTTCGACTCCCACCCTGTGCT
GCACGTGTGCCTGAAGTACGGTCGCCTGTTCGTGGAGGCTTTCCTGAAGCAGTGCATGCCACTGCTGGAC
TTCAGCTTCAGAAAGCACCGCGAAGACGTGCTGTCCCTGCTGGAGACCTTCCAGCTGGACACCAGGCTGC
TGCACCACCTGTGCGGCCACAGCAAGATCCACCAGGACACCAGACTGACCCAGCACGTGCCTCTGCTGAA
GAAGACCCTGGAGCTGCTGGTGTGCAGAGTGAAGGCCATGCTGACCCTGAACAACTGCCGCGAAGCTTTC
TGGCTGGGCAACCTGAAGAACAGGGACCTGCAGGGAGAGGAAATCAAGTCCCAGAACTCTCAGGAGAGCA
CCGCCGACGAGTCCGAAGACGACATGTCCTCTCAGGCCTCTAAGAGCAAGGCTACCGAAGACGGCGAGGA
AGACGAAGTCTCTGCTGGTGAAAAAGAACAGGACAGTGACGAAAGTTATGATGACAGTGATTGACCGCTC
GAG
